>Addgene plasmid #24305 | 7TGP | addgene full sequence | sequence record 327066 | Addgene NGS Result
CATGTTCTTTCCTGCGTTATCCCCTGATTCTGTGGATAACCGTATTACCGCCTTTGAGTGAGCTGATACC
GCTCGCCGCAGCCGAACGACCGAGCGCAGCGAGTCAGTGAGCGAGGAAGCGGAAGAGCGCCCAATACGCA
AACCGCCTCTCCCCGCGCGTTGGCCGATTCATTAATGCAGCTGGCACGACAGGTTTCCCGACTGGAAAGC
GGGCAGTGAGCGCAACGCAATTAATGTGAGTTAGCTCACTCATTAGGCACCCCAGGCTTTACACTTTATG
CTTCCGGCTCGTATGTTGTGTGGAATTGTGAGCGGATAACAATTTCACACAGGAAACAGCTATGACCATG
ATTACGCCAAGCGCGCAATTAACCCTCACTAAAGGGAACAAAAGCTGGAGCTGCAAGCTTAATGTAGTCT
TATGCAATACTCTTGTAGTCTTGCAACATGGTAACGATGAGTTAGCAACATGCCTTACAAGGAGAGAAAA
AGCACCGTGCATGCCGATTGGTGGAAGTAAGGTGGTACGATCGTGCCTTATTAGGAAGGCAACAGACGGG
TCTGACATGGATTGGACGAACCACTGAATTGCCGCATTGCAGAGATATTGTATTTAAGTGCCTAGCTCGA
TACATAAACGGGTCTCTCTGGTTAGACCAGATCTGAGCCTGGGAGCTCTCTGGCTAACTAGGGAACCCAC
TGCTTAAGCCTCAATAAAGCTTGCCTTGAGTGCTTCAAGTAGTGTGTGCCCGTCTGTTGTGTGACTCTGG
TAACTAGAGATCCCTCAGACCCTTTTAGTCAGTGTGGAAAATCTCTAGCAGTGGCGCCCGAACAGGGACT
TGAAAGCGAAAGGGAAACCAGAGGAGCTCTCTCGACGCAGGACTCGGCTTGCTGAAGCGCGCACGGCAAG
AGGCGAGGGGCGGCGACTGGTGAGTACGCCAAAAATTTTGACTAGCGGAGGCTAGAAGGAGAGAGATGGG
TGCGAGAGCGTCAGTATTAAGCGGGGGAGAATTAGATCGCGATGGGAAAAAATTCGGTTAAGGCCAGGGG
GAAAGAAAAAATATAAATTAAAACATATAGTATGGGCAAGCAGGGAGCTAGAACGATTCGCAGTTAATCC
TGGCCTGTTAGAAACATCAGAAGGCTGTAGACAAATACTGGGACAGCTACAACCATCCCTTCAGACAGGA
TCAGAAGAACTTAGATCATTATATAATACAGTAGCAACCCTCTATTGTGTGCATCAAAGGATAGAGATAA
AAGACACCAAGGAAGCTTTAGACAAGATAGAGGAAGAGCAAAACAAAAGTAAGACCACCGCACAGCAAGC
GGCCGCTGATCTTCAGACCTGGAGGAGGAGATATGAGGGACAATTGGAGAAGTGAATTATATAAATATAA
AGTAGTAAAAATTGAACCATTAGGAGTAGCACCCACCAAGGCAAAGAGAAGAGTGGTGCAGAGAGAAAAA
AGAGCAGTGGGAATAGGAGCTTTGTTCCTTGGGTTCTTGGGAGCAGCAGGAAGCACTATGGGCGCAGCGT
CAATGACGCTGACGGTACAGGCCAGACAATTATTGTCTGGTATAGTGCAGCAGCAGAACAATTTGCTGAG
GGCTATTGAGGCGCAACAGCATCTGTTGCAACTCACAGTCTGGGGCATCAAGCAGCTCCAGGCAAGAATC
CTGGCTGTGGAAAGATACCTAAAGGATCAACAGCTCCTGGGGATTTGGGGTTGCTCTGGAAAACTCATTT
GCACCACTGCTGTGCCTTGGAATGCTAGTTGGAGTAATAAATCTCTGGAACAGATTTGGAATCACACGAC
CTGGATGGAGTGGGACAGAGAAATTAACAATTACACAAGCTTAATACACTCCTTAATTGAAGAATCGCAA
AACCAGCAAGAAAAGAATGAACAAGAATTATTGGAATTAGATAAATGGGCAAGTTTGTGGAATTGGTTTA
ACATAACAAATTGGCTGTGGTATATAAAATTATTCATAATGATAGTAGGAGGCTTGGTAGGTTTAAGAAT
AGTTTTTGCTGTACTTTCTATAGTGAATAGAGTTAGGCAGGGATATTCACCATTATCGTTTCAGACCCAC
CTCCCAACCCCGAGGGGACCCGACAGGCCCGAAGGAATAGAAGAAGAAGGTGGAGAGAGAGACAGAGACA
GATCCATTCGATTAGTGAACGGATCTCGACGGTATCGGTTAACTTTTAAAAGAAAAGGGGGGATTGGGGG
GTACAGTGCAGGGGAAAGAATAGTAGACATAATAGCAACAGACATACAAACTAAAGAATTACAAAAACAA
ATTACAAAAATTCAAAATTTTATCGATCACGAGACTAGCCTCCTAGCCCGGGCTCGAGCAGCTGAAGCTT
GCATGCCTGCAGGGTACCGAGCTCTTACGCGAGATCAAAGGGGGTAAGATCAAAGGGGGTAAGATCAAAG
GGGCGCGAGATCAAAGGGGGTAAGATCAAAGGGGGTAAGATCAAAGGGGGTAAGATCAAAGGGGCGCGCC
CGCGTGCTAGCCCGGGCTCGAGATCTAGACTCTAGAGGGTATATAATGGAAGCTCGAATTCCAGCTTGGC
ATTCCGGTACTGTTGGTAAAAAGCTTGGCATTCCGGTACTGTTGGTAAAGCCACCATGGTGAGCAAGGGC
GAGGAGCTGTTCACCGGGGTGGTGCCCATCCTGGTCGAGCTGGACGGCGACGTAAACGGCCACAAGTTCA
GCGTGTCCGGCGAGGGCGAGGGCGATGCCACCTACGGCAAGCTGACCCTGAAGTTCATCTGCACCACCGG
CAAGCTGCCCGTGCCCTGGCCCACCCTCGTGACCACCCTGACCTACGGCGTGCAGTGCTTCAGCCGCTAC
CCCGACCACATGAAGCAGCACGACTTCTTCAAGTCCGCCATGCCCGAAGGCTACGTCCAGGAGCGCACCA
TCTTCTTCAAGGACGACGGCAACTACAAGACCCGCGCCGAGGTGAAGTTCGAGGGCGACACCCTGGTGAA
CCGCATCGAGCTGAAGGGCATCGACTTCAAGGAGGACGGCAACATCCTGGGGCACAAGCTGGAGTACAAC
TACAACAGCCACAACGTCTATATCATGGCCGACAAGCAGAAGAACGGCATCAAGGTGAACTTCAAGATCC
GCCACAACATCGAGGACGGCAGCGTGCAGCTCGCCGACCACTACCAGCAGAACACCCCCATCGGCGACGG
CCCCGTGCTGCTGCCCGACAACCACTACCTGAGCACCCAGTCCGCCCTGAGCAAAGACCCCAACGAGAAG
CGCGATCACATGGTCCTGCTGGAGTTCGTGACCGCCGCCGGGATCACTCTCGGCATGGACGAGCTGTACA
AGTAAAGCGGCCGCGACTCTAGAGTCGAGAAGCTTGATGATCTGCGCAGCACCATGGCCTGAAATAACCT
CTGAAAGAGGAACTTGGTTAGGTACCTTCTGAGGCGGAAAGAACCAGCTGTGGAATGTGTGTCAGTTAGG
GTGTGGAAAGTCCCCAGGCTCCCCAGCAGGCAGAAGTATGCAAAGCATGCATCTCAATTAGTCAGCAACC
AGGTGTGGAAAGTCCCCAGGCTCCCCAGCAGGCAGAAGTATGCAAAGCATGCATCTCAATTAGTCAGCAA
CCATAGTCCCGCCCCTAACTCCGCCCATCCCGCCCCTAACTCCGCCCAGTTCCGCCCATTCTCCGCCCCA
TGGCTGACTAATTTTTTTTATTTATGCAGAGGCCGAGGCCGCCTCGGCCTCTGAGCTATTCCAGAAGTAG
TGAGGAGGCTTTTTTGGAGGCCTAGGCTTTTGCAAAAAGCTTACCATGACCGAGTACAAGCCCACGGTGC
GCCTCGCCACCCGCGACGACGTCCCCAGGGCCGTACGCACCCTCGCCGCCGCGTTCGCCGACTACCCCGC
CACGCGCCACACCGTCGATCCGGACCGCCACATCGAGCGGGTCACCGAGCTGCAAGAACTCTTCCTCACG
CGCGTCGGGCTCGACATCGGCAAGGTGTGGGTCGCGGACGACGGCGCCGCGGTGGCGGTCTGGACCACGC
CGGAGAGCGTCGAAGCGGGGGCGGTGTTCGCCGAGATCGGCCCGCGCATGGCCGAGTTGAGCGGTTCCCG
GCTGGCCGCGCAGCAACAGATGGAAGGCCTCCTGGCGCCGCACCGGCCCAAGGAGCCCGCGTGGTTCCTG
GCCACCGTCGGCGTCTCGCCCGACCACCAGGGCAAGGGTCTGGGCAGCGCCGTCGTGCTCCCCGGAGTGG
AGGCGGCCGAGCGCGCCGGGGTGCCCGCCTTCCTGGAGACCTCCGCGCCCCGCAACCTCCCCTTCTACGA
GCGGCTCGGCTTCACCGTCACCGCCGACGTCGAGGTGCCCGAAGGACCGCGCACCTGGTGCATGACCCGC
AAGCCCGGTGCCTGACGCCCGCCCCACGACCCGCAGCGCCCGACCGAAAGGAGCGCACGACCCCATGCAT
CGCCAGTCGACAATCAACCTCTGGATTACAAAATTTGTGAAAGATTGACTGGTATTCTTAACTATGTTGC
TCCTTTTACGCTATGTGGATACGCTGCTTTAATGCCTTTGTATCATGCTATTGCTTCCCGTATGGCTTTC
ATTTTCTCCTCCTTGTATAAATCCTGGTTGCTGTCTCTTTATGAGGAGTTGTGGCCCGTTGTCAGGCAAC
GTGGCGTGGTGTGCACTGTGTTTGCTGACGCAACCCCCACTGGTTGGGGCATTGCCACCACCTGTCAGCT
CCTTTCCGGGACTTTCGCTTTCCCCCTCCCTATTGCCACGGCGGAACTCATCGCCGCCTGCCTTGCCCGC
TGCTGGACAGGGGCTCGGCTGTTGGGCACTGACAATTCCGTGGTGTTGTCGGGGAAGCTGACGTCCTTTC
CATGGCTGCTCGCCTGTGTTGCCACCTGGATTCTGCGCGGGACGTCCTTCTGCTACGTCCCTTCGGCCCT
CAATCCAGCGGACCTTCCTTCCCGCGGCCTGCTGCCGGCTCTGCGGCCTCTTCCGCGTCTTCGCCTTCGC
CCTCAGACGAGTCGGATCTCCCTTTGGGCCGCCTCCCCGCCTGGAATTCGAGCTCGGTACCTTTAAGACC
AATGACTTACAAGGCAGCTGTAGATCTTAGCCACTTTTTAAAAGAAAAGGGGGGACTGGAAGGGCTAATT
CACTCCCAACGAAGACAAGATCTGCTTTTTGCTTGTACTGGGTCTCTCTGGTTAGACCAGATCTGAGCCT
GGGAGCTCTCTGGCTAACTAGGGAACCCACTGCTTAAGCCTCAATAAAGCTTGCCTTGAGTGCTTCAAGT
AGTGTGTGCCCGTCTGTTGTGTGACTCTGGTAACTAGAGATCCCTCAGACCCTTTTAGTCAGTGTGGAAA
ATCTCTAGCAGTAGTAGTTCATGTCATCTTATTATTCAGTATTTATAACTTGCAAAGAAATGAATATCAG
AGAGTGAGAGGAACTTGTTTATTGCAGCTTATAATGGTTACAAATAAAGCAATAGCATCACAAATTTCAC
AAATAAAGCATTTTTTTCACTGCATTCTAGTTGTGGTTTGTCCAAACTCATCAATGTATCTTATCATGTC
TGGCTCTAGCTATCCCGCCCCTAACTCCGCCCATCCCGCCCCTAACTCCGCCCAGTTCCGCCCATTCTCC
GCCCCATGGCTGACTAATTTTTTTTATTTATGCAGAGGCCGAGGCCGCCTCGGCCTCTGAGCTATTCCAG
AAGTAGTGAGGAGGCTTTTTTGGAGGCCTAGGGACGTACCCAATTCGCCCTATAGTGAGTCGTATTACGC
GCGCTCACTGGCCGTCGTTTTACAACGTCGTGACTGGGAAAACCCTGGCGTTACCCAACTTAATCGCCTT
GCAGCACATCCCCCTTTCGCCAGCTGGCGTAATAGCGAAGAGGCCCGCACCGATCGCCCTTCCCAACAGT
TGCGCAGCCTGAATGGCGAATGGG
[124 nt withheld, positions 5975-6098]
C
[91 nt withheld, positions 6100-6190]
A
[49 nt withheld, positions 6192-6240]
CCTTTGACGTTGGAGTCCACGTTCTTT
[37 nt withheld, positions 6268-6304]
ACCCTATCTCGGTCTATTCTTTTGATTTATAAGGGATTTTGCCGATTTCGGCCTATTGGTTAAAAAATGA
GCTGATTTAACAAAAATTTAACGCGAATTTTAACAAAATATTAACGCTTACAATTTAGGTGGCACTTTTC
GGGGAAATGTGCGCGGAACCCCTATTTGTTTATTTTTCTAAATACATTCAAATATGTATCCGCTCATGAG
ACAATAACCCTGATAAATGCTTCAATAATATTGAAAAAGGAAGAGTATGAGTATTCAACATTTCCGTGTC
GCCCTTATTCCCTTTTTTGCGGCATTTTGCCTTCCTGTTTTTGCTCACCCAGAAACGCTGGTGAAAGTAA
AAGATGCTGAAGATCAGTTGGGTGCACGAGTGGGTTACATCGAACTGGATCTCAACAGCGGTAAGATCCT
TGAGAGTTTTCGCCCCGAAGAACGTTTTCCAATGATGAGCACTTTTAAAGTTCTGCTATGTGGCGCGGTA
TTATCCCGTATTGACGCCGGGCAAGAGCAACTCGGTCGCCGCATACACTATTCTCAGAATGACTTGGTTG
AGTACTCACCAGTCACAGAAAAGCATCTTACGGATGGCATGACAGTAAGAGAATTATGCAGTGCTGCCAT
AACCATGAGTGATAACACTGCGGCCAACTTACTTCTGACAACGATCGGAGGACCGAAGGAGCTAACCGCT
TTTTTGCACAACATGGGGGATCATGTAACTCGCCTTGATCGTTGGGAACCGGAGCTGAATGAAGCCATAC
CAAACGACGAGCGTGACACCACGATGCCTGTAGCAATGGCAACAACGTTGCGCAAACTATTAACTGGCGA
ACTACTTACTCTAGCTTCCCGGCAACAATTAATAGACTGGATGGAGGCGGATAAAGTTGCAGGACCACTT
CTGCGCTCGGCCCTTCCGGCTGGCTGGTTTATTGCTGATAAATCTGGAGCCGGTGAGCGTGGGTCTCGCG
GTATCATTGCAGCACTGGGGCCAGATGGTAAGCCCTCCCGTATCGTAGTTATCTACACGACGGGGAGTCA
GGCAACTATGGATGAACGAAATAGACAGATCGCTGAGATAGGTGCCTCACTGATTAAGCATTGGTAACTG
TCAGACCAAGTTTACTCATATATACTTTAGATTGATTTAAAACTTCATTTTTAATTTAAAAGGATCTAGG
TGAAGATCCTTTTTGATAATCTCATGACCAAAATCCCTTAACGTGAGTTTTCGTTCCACTGAGCGTCAGA
CCCCGTAGAAAAGATCAAAGGATCTTCTTGAGATCCTTTTTTTCTGCGCGTAATCTGCTGCTTGCAAACA
AAAAAACCACCGCTACCAGCGGTGGTTTGTTTGCCGGATCAAGAGCTACCAACTCTTTTTCCGAAGGTAA
CTGGCTTCAGCAGAGCGCAGATACCAAATACTGTTCTTCTAGTGTAGCCGTAGTTAGGCCACCACTTCAA
GAACTCTGTAGCACCGCCTACATACCTCGCTCTGCTAATCCTGTTACCAGTGGCTGCTGCCAGTGGCGAT
AAGTCGTGTCTTACCGGGTTGGACTCAAGACGATAGTTACCGGATAAGGCGCAGCGGTCGGGCTGAACGG
GGGGTTCGTGCACACAGCCCAGCTTGGAGCGAACGACCTACACCGAACTGAGATACCTACAGCGTGAGCT
ATGAGAAAGCGCCACGCTTCCCGAAGGGAGAAAGGCGGACAGGTATCCGGTAAGCGGCAGGGTCGGAACA
GGAGAGCGCACGAGGGAGCTTCCAGGGGGAAACGCCTGGTATCTTTATAGTCCTGTCGGGTTTCGCCACC
TCTGACTTGAGCGTCGATTTTTGTGATGCTCGTCAGGGGGGCGGAGCCTATGGAAAAACGCCAGCAACGC
GGCCTTTTTACGGTTCCTGGCCTTTTGCTGGCCTTTTGCTCA
Features (pLannotate 1.2.2; 29 found; start..end, strand, type, name):
      1..125     +  rep_origin     RSF ori (fragment): Plasmids containing the RSF 1030 origin of replication can be propagated in E. coli cells that contain additional plasmids with compatible origins.
    127..219     +  CDS            lacI (fragment): lac repressor; lacI; The lac repressor binds to the lac operator to inhibit transcription in E. coli. This inhibition can be relieved by adding lactose or isopropyl-β-D-thiogalactopyranoside (IPTG).
    232..253     +  protein_bind   CAP binding site: CAP binding activates transcription in the presence of cAMP. E. coli catabolite activator protein
    268..298     +  promoter       lac promoter: promoter for the E. coli lac operon
    306..322     +  protein_bind   lac operator: The lac repressor binds to the lac operator to inhibit transcription in E. coli. This inhibition can be relieved by adding lactose or isopropyl-β-D-thiogalactopyranoside (IPTG). lac repressor encoded by lacI
    367..385     +  promoter       T3 promoter: promoter for bacteriophage T3 RNA polymerase
    413..639     +  promoter       RSV promoter: Rous sarcoma virus enhancer/promoter
    640..820     +  LTR            5' LTR (truncated): truncated 5' long terminal repeat (LTR) from HIV-1
    867..992     +  misc_feature   HIV-1 Ψ: packaging signal of human immunodeficiency virus type 1
    976..1339    +  CDS            HIV-1 gag (fragment): gag protein from human immunodeficiency virus 1; gag
   1485..1718    +  misc_feature   RRE: The Rev response element (RRE) of HIV-1 allows for Rev-dependent mRNA export from the nucleus to the cytoplasm.
   2095..2195    +  CDS            Rev (fragment): human immunodeficiency virus 1 (HIV-1) Rev protein; rev; enhances nuclear export of unspliced and incompletely spliced viral mRNAs
   2214..2331    +  misc_feature   cPPT/CTS: central polypurine tract and central termination sequence of HIV-1
   2375..2393    -  misc_feature   MCS (fragment): pUC18/19 multiple cloning site
   2553..2584    +  promoter       minP: minimal TATA-box promoter with low basal activity
   2646..3365    +  CDS            EGFP: the original enhanced GFP (Yang et al., 1996) mammalian codon-optimized
   3459..3816    +  promoter       SV40 promoter: SV40 enhancer and early promoter
   3826..4425    +  CDS            PuroR: puromycin N-acetyltransferase; pac from Streptomyces alboniger; confers resistance to puromycin
   4492..5080    +  misc_feature   WPRE: woodchuck hepatitis virus posttranscriptional regulatory element
   5097..5165    +  CDS            nef (fragment): NEF_HV1Z2 - Experimental evidence at protein level: Swiss-Prot protein existence level 1. Extracellular Nef protein targets CD4(+) T-lymphocytes for apoptosis by interacting with CXCR4 surface receptors. From Human immunodeficiency virus type 1 group M subtype D (isolate Z2/CDC-Z34) (HIV-1).
   5167..5400    +  LTR            3' LTR (ΔU3): self-inactivating 3' long terminal repeat (LTR) from HIV-1
   5472..5593    +  polyA_signal   SV40 poly(A) signal: SV40 polyadenylation signal
   5633..5768    +  rep_origin     SV40 ori: SV40 origin of replication
   5789..5807    -  promoter       T7 promoter: promoter for bacteriophage T7 RNA polymerase
   5815..5970    +  CDS            lacZα (fragment): LacZα fragment of β-galactosidase; lacZ fragment
   5975..6403    +  rep_origin     f1 ori (sequence partly withheld): f1 bacteriophage origin of replication; arrow indicates direction of (+) strand synthesis
   6456..6560    +  promoter       AmpR promoter: bla
   6561..7421    +  CDS            AmpR: β-lactamase; bla; confers resistance to ampicillin, carbenicillin, and related antibiotics
   7592..8180    +  rep_origin     ori: high-copy-number ColE1/pMB1/pBR322/pUC origin of replication
