[The description below was written by a language model from this plasmid's Addgene catalogue record and pLannotate feature annotations shown in this document.]
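Description:
7TGP is a self-inactivating HIV-1-based lentiviral reporter vector built on the pRRLSIN.cPPT.PGK-GFP.WPRE backbone and designed to report Wnt/β-catenin pathway activity in transduced mammalian cells. The plasmid is about 8.2 kb. It is propagated in E. coli through a high-copy ColE1/pUC-type origin with ampicillin resistance, and it also carries an f1 origin. The record advises a recombination-deficient strain because the repeated sequences can rearrange. The viral genome is transcribed from an RSV promoter fused to a truncated 5' LTR. It contains the Ψ packaging signal with a partial gag sequence, the Rev response element for nuclear export of the full-length RNA, the cPPT/CTS, a WPRE to enhance transcript expression, and a ΔU3 3' LTR that inactivates LTR promoter activity after integration. An SV40 polyadenylation signal and SV40 origin lie downstream of the 3' LTR. The depositor states that a second-generation packaging system is required.

The payload, cloned between PstI and SalI sites, consists of two cassettes. In the first, seven Tcf/Lef binding sites derived from the SuperTOPflash reporter sit upstream of a minimal TATA-box promoter with low basal activity and drive EGFP. Green fluorescence should therefore appear when β-catenin/Tcf complexes activate transcription. The feature table annotates the minimal promoter but not the Tcf repeats themselves, which presumably lie in the unannotated stretch just upstream. In the second cassette, the SV40 enhancer/early promoter constitutively expresses puromycin N-acetyltransferase, so stably transduced cells can be selected regardless of Wnt signalling state. The vector is typically used to generate stable Wnt-reporter cell lines and to monitor pathway activation in live cells by fluorescence.
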