Addgene plasmid #24305: 7TGP
Depositing lab: Roel Nusse. Depositing organization: Stanford University. Publication: Lentiviral vectors to probe and manipulate the wnt signaling pathway. Fuerer C, Nusse R. PLoS One. 2010 . 5(2):e9370. 10.1371/journal.pone.0009370 PubMed 20186325.
Backbone
  Vector backbone: pRRLSIN.cPPT.PGK-GFP.WPRE
  Backbone manufacturer: Naldini/Trono (Addgene #12252)
  Backbone size w/o insert (bp): 6132
  Vector type: Lentiviral
  Selectable markers: Puromycin
Growth in bacteria
  Bacterial resistance: Ampicillin, 100 μg/mL
  Growth temperature: 37°C
  Growth strain: Stbl3
  Growth instructions: Due to potential for recombination, Addgene recommends screening up to 10 colonies by restriction digest prior to storing the plasmid.
  Copy number: High Copy
Gene/Insert
  Gene/Insert name: 7xTcf-eGFP // SV40-PuroR (alt names: GFP; puromycin N-acetyltransferase; enhanced GFP)
  Species: Aequorea victoria (modified) / Streptomyces alboniger
  Insert size (bp): 2094
  Mutation: EGFP is GFP with S65T and F64L mutations
  Cloning method: Restriction Enzyme; 5′ cloning site PstI (not destroyed); 3′ cloning site SalI (not destroyed)
  Sequencing primers: 5′ GGCCCGAAGGAATAGAAG; 3′ AACGGGCCACAACTCCTC
Resource information
  A portion of this plasmid was derived from a plasmid made by: The 7xTcf promoter is derived from pSuperTOPflash, published in Veeman MT et al., Curr Biol 13: 680–685 (2003)
Terms and licenses: Academic/Nonprofit Terms; Industry Terms: Not Available to Industry
Depositor comments: TCF repeat sequence is AGATCAAAGGgg. This plasmid requires a 2nd generation lentiviral packaging system.
How to cite: 7TGP was a gift from Roel Nusse (Addgene plasmid # 24305 ; http://n2t.net/addgene:24305 ; RRID:Addgene_24305)
